>Addgene plasmid #128477 | S13_EcoRV_UBC_AscI | addgene full sequence | sequence record 254528 | Addgene NGS Result
TTTCGTCTCGCGCGTTTCGGTGATGACGGTGAAAACCTCTGACACATGCAGCTCCCGGAGACGGTCACAG
CTTGTCTGTAAGCGGATGCCGGGAGCAGACAAGCCCGTCAGGGCGCGTCAGCGGGTGTTGGCGGGTGTCG
GGGCTGGCTTAACTATGCGGCATCAGAGCAGATTGTACTGAGAGTGCACCATATGCGGTGTGAAATACCG
CACAGATGCGTAAGGAGAAAATACCGCATCAGGCGCCATTCGCCATTCAGGCTGCGCAACTGTTGGGAAG
GGCGATCGGTGCGGGCCTCTTCGCTATTACGCCAGCTGGCGAAAGGGGGATGTGCTGCAAGGCGATTAAG
TTGGGTAACGCCAGGGTTTTCCCAGTCACGACGTTGTAAAACGACGGCCAGTGAATTGACGCGTATTGGG
ATGATATCGATCTGGCCTCCGCGCCGGGTTTTGGCGCCTCCCGCGGGCGCCCCCCTCCTCACGGCGAGCG
CTGCCACGTCAGACGAAGGGCGCAGGAGCGTCCTGATCCTTCCGCCCGGACGCTCAGGACAGCGGCCCGC
TGCTCATAAGACTCGGCCTTAGAACCCCAGTATCAGCAGAAGGACATTTTAGGACGGGACTTGGGTGACT
CTAGGGCACTGGTTTTCTTTCCAGAGAGCGGAACAGGCGAGGAAAAGTAGTCCCTTCTCGGCGATTCTGC
GGAGGGATCTCCGTGGGGCGGTGAACGCCGATGATTATATAAGGACGCGCCGGGTGTGGCACAGCTAGTT
CCGTCGCAGCCGGGATTTGGGTCGCGGTTCTTGTTTGTGGATCGCTGTGATCGTCACTTGGTGAGTAGCG
GGCTGCTGGGCTGGCCGGGGCTTTCGTGGCCGCCGGGCCGCTCGGTGGGACGGAAGCGTGTGGAGAGACC
GCCAAGGGCTGTAGTCTGGGTCCGCGAGCAAGGTTGCCCTGAACTGGGGGTTGGGGGGAGCGCAGCAAAA
TGGCGGCTGTTCCCGAGTCTTGAATGGAAGACGCTTGTGAGGCGGGCTGTGAGGTCGTTGAAACAAGGTG
GGGGGCATGGTGGGCGGCAAGAACCCAAGGTCTTGAGGCCTTCGCTAATGCGGGAAAGCTCTTATTCGGG
TGAGATGGGCTGGGGCACCATCTGGGGACCCTGACGTGAAGTTTGTCACTGACTGGAGAACTCGGTTTGT
CGTCTGTTGCGGGGGCGGCAGTTATGCGGTGCCGTTGGGCAGTGCACCCGTACCTTTGGGAGCGCGCGCC
CTCGTCGTGTCGTGACGTCACCCGTTCTGTTGGCTTATAATGCAGGGTGGGGCCACCTGCCGGTAGGTGT
GCGGTAGGCTTTTCTCCGTCGCAGGACGCAGGGTTCGGGCCTAGGGTAGGCTCTCCTGAATCGACAGGCG
CCGGACCTCTGGTGAGGGGAGGGATAAGTGAGGCGTCAGTTTCTTTGGTCGGTTTTATGTACCTATCTTC
TTAAGTAGCTGAAGCTCCGGTTTTGAACTATGCGCTCGGGGTTGGCGAGTGTGTTTTGTGAAGTTTTTTA
GGCACCTTTTGAAATGTAATCATTTGGGTCAATATGTAATTTTCAGTGTTAGACTAGTAAATTGTCCGCT
AAATTCTGGCCGTTTTTGGCTTTTTTGTTAGACGAAGGGCGCGCCATCCCAATGGCGCGCCGAGCTTGGC
TCGAGCATGGTCATAGCTGTTTCCTGTGTGAAATTGTTATCCGCTCACAATTCCACACAACATACGAGCC
GGAAGCATAAAGTGTAAAGCCTGGGGTGCCTAATGAGTGAGCTAACTCACATTAATTGCGTTGCGCTCAC
TGCCCGCTTTCCAGTCGGGAAACCTGTCGTGCCAGCTGCATTAATGAATCGGCCAACGCGCGGGGAGAGG
CGGTTTGCGTATTGGGCGCTCTTCCGCTTCCTCGCTCACTGACTCGCTGCGCTCGGTCGTTCGGCTGCGG
CGAGCGGTATCAGCTCACTCAAAGGCGGTAATACGGTTATCCACAGAATCAGGGGATAACGCAGGAAAGA
ACATGTGAGCAAAAGGCCAGCAAAAGGCCAGGAACCGTAAAAAGGCCGCGTTGCTGGCGTTTTTCCATAG
GCTCCGCCCCCCTGACGAGCATCACAAAAATCGACGCTCAAGTCAGAGGTGGCGAAACCCGACAGGACTA
TAAAGATACCAGGCGTTTCCCCCTGGAAGCTCCCTCGTGCGCTCTCCTGTTCCGACCCTGCCGCTTACCG
GATACCTGTCCGCCTTTCTCCCTTCGGGAAGCGTGGCGCTTTCTCATAGCTCACGCTGTAGGTATCTCAG
TTCGGTGTAGGTCGTTCGCTCCAAGCTGGGCTGTGTGCACGAACCCCCCGTTCAGCCCGACCGCTGCGCC
TTATCCGGTAACTATCGTCTTGAGTCCAACCCGGTAAGACACGACTTATCGCCACTGGCAGCAGCCACTG
GTAACAGGATTAGCAGAGCGAGGTATGTAGGCGGTGCTACAGAGTTCTTGAAGTGGTGGCCTAACTACGG
CTACACTAGAAGAACAGTATTTGGTATCTGCGCTCTGCTGAAGCCAGTTACCTTCGGAAAAAGAGTTGGT
AGCTCTTGATCCGGCAAACAAACCACCGCTGGTAGCGGTGGTTTTTTTGTTTGCAAGCAGCAGATTACGC
GCAGAAAAAAAGGATCTCAAGAAGATCCTTTGATCTTTTCTACGGGGTCTGACGCTCAGTGGAACGAAAA
CTCACGTTAAGGGATTTTGGTCATGAGATTATCAAAAAGGATCTTCACCTAGATCCTTTTAAATTAAAAA
TGAAGTTTTAAATCAATCTAAAGTATATATGAGTAAACTTGGTCTGACAGTTAGAAAAACTCATCGAGCA
TCAAATGAAACTGCAATTTATTCATATCAGGATTATCAATACCATATTTTTGAAAAAGCCGTTTCTGTAA
TGAAGGAGAAAACTCACCGAGGCAGTTCCATAGGATGGCAAGATCCTGGTATCGGTCTGCGATTCCGACT
CGTCCAACATCAATACAACCTATTAATTTCCCCTCGTCAAAAATAAGGTTATCAAGTGAGAAATCACCAT
GAGTGACGACTGAATCCGGTGAGAATGGCAAAAGTTTATGCATTTCTTTCCAGACTTGTTCAACAGGCCA
GCCATTACGCTCGTCATCAAAATCACTCGCATCAACCAAACCGTTATTCATTCGTGATTGCGCCTGAGCG
AGACGAAATACGCGATCGCTGTTAAAAGGACAATTACAAACAGGAATCGAATGCAACCGGCGCAGGAACA
CTGCCAGCGCATCAACAATATTTTCACCTGAATCAGGATATTCTTCTAATACCTGGAATGCTGTTTTCCC
AGGGATCGCAGTGGTGAGTAACCATGCATCATCAGGAGTACGGATAAAATGCTTGATGGTCGGAAGAGGC
ATAAATTCCGTCAGCCAGTTTAGTCTGACCATCTCATCTGTAACATCATTGGCAACGCTACCTTTGCCAT
GTTTCAGAAACAACTCTGGCGCATCGGGCTTCCCATACAATCGATAGATTGTCGCACCTGATTGCCCGAC
ATTATCGCGAGCCCATTTATACCCATATAAATCAGCATCCATGTTGGAATTTAATCGCGGCCTAGAGCAA
GACGTTTCCCGTTGAATATGGCTCATACTCTTCCTTTTTCAATATTATTGAAGCATTTATCAGGGTTATT
GTCTCATGAGCGGATACATATTTGAATGTATTTAGAAAAATAAACAAATAGGGGTTCCGCGCACATTTCC
CCGAAAAGTGCCACCTGACGTCTAAGAAACCATTATTATCATGACATTAACCTATAAAAATAGGCGTATC
ACGAGGCCC
Features (pLannotate 1.2.2; 11 found; start..end, strand, type, name):
      7..42      +  CDS            rop (fragment): Rop protein, which maintains plasmids at low copy number; rop
    144..243     +  misc_feature   bom (fragment): basis of mobility region from pBR322
    249..406     -  CDS            lacZα (fragment): LacZα fragment of β-galactosidase; lacZ fragment
    434..1643    +  promoter       UbC promoter: human ubiquitin C promoter
   1714..1730    -  protein_bind   lac operator: The lac repressor binds to the lac operator to inhibit transcription in E. coli. This inhibition can be relieved by adding lactose or isopropyl-β-D-thiogalactopyranoside (IPTG). lac repressor encoded by lacI
   1738..1768    -  promoter       lac promoter: promoter for the E. coli lac operon
   1783..1804    -  protein_bind   CAP binding site: CAP binding activates transcription in the presence of cAMP. E. coli catabolite activator protein
   1817..1909    -  CDS            lacI (fragment): lac repressor; lacI; The lac repressor binds to the lac operator to inhibit transcription in E. coli. This inhibition can be relieved by adding lactose or isopropyl-β-D-thiogalactopyranoside (IPTG).
   2092..2680    -  rep_origin     ori: high-copy-number ColE1/pMB1/pBR322/pUC origin of replication
   2851..3666    -  CDS            KanR: aminoglycoside phosphotransferase; aph(3')-Ia; confers resistance to kanamycin in bacteria or G418 (Geneticin®) in eukaryotes
   3667..3771    -  promoter       AmpR promoter: bla
