[The description below was written by a language model from this plasmid's Addgene catalogue record and pLannotate feature annotations shown in this document.]
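Description:
S13_EcoRV_UBC_AscI is a small bacterial cloning plasmid (3,859 nt in the sequenced record) that serves as a parts donor for the human ubiquitin C (UbC) promoter. It is built on the commercial gene-synthesis backbone pUC57-Kan. The plasmid replicates in E. coli at high copy from a ColE1/pUC-type origin. Selection is with kanamycin through an aminoglycoside phosphotransferase gene (aph(3')-Ia), which is transcribed from the AmpR (bla) promoter. The remaining annotated features are typical pUC-family remnants. They include fragments of rop, the bom mobility region and lacI, together with the lac promoter, lac operator and CAP binding site flanking an interrupted lacZα fragment, which marks the cloning region where the insert sits.

The payload is an approximately 1.2 kb UbC promoter, listed as a synthetic insert. This promoter is widely used to drive constitutive, moderate-level expression in mammalian cells, including cell types in which viral promoters tend to be silenced. No coding sequence, reporter or polyadenylation signal is annotated downstream of it, so the plasmid is not itself an expression construct despite being catalogued as "bacterial expression". The name suggests the promoter is flanked by EcoRV and AscI sites so it can be excised and transferred, although the record lists the cloning sites as unknown. The associated publication describes a multiplexed gRNA piggyBac transposon system for CRISPRi and CRISPRa in human pluripotent stem cells. This module was presumably one building block for assembling those vectors, but the record does not state exactly where the promoter was used.
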