Addgene plasmid #128477: S13_EcoRV_UBC_AscI
Purpose: UBC promoter
Depositing lab: Lindy Barrett. Depositing organization: Broad Institute. Publication: A multiplexed gRNA piggyBac transposon system facilitates efficient induction of CRISPRi and CRISPRa in human pluripotent stem cells. Hazelbaker DZ, Beccard A, Angelini G, Mazzucato P, Messana A, Lam D, Eggan K, Barrett LE. Sci Rep. 2020 Jan 20;10(1):635. doi: 10.1038/s41598-020-57500-1. PubMed 31959800.
Backbone
  Vector backbone: pUC57 Kan
  Backbone manufacturer: Genewiz
  Backbone size w/o insert (bp): 2579
  Vector type: Bacterial Expression
Growth in bacteria
  Bacterial resistance: Kanamycin, 50 μg/mL
  Growth temperature: 37°C
  Growth strain: DH5alpha
  Copy number: High Copy
Gene/Insert
  Gene/Insert name: UBC promoter
  Species: Synthetic
  Cloning method: Restriction Enzyme; 5′ cloning site Unknown (unknown if destroyed)
Terms and licenses: Academic/Nonprofit Terms; Industry Terms: Not Available to Industry
How to cite: S13_EcoRV_UBC_AscI was a gift from Lindy Barrett (Addgene plasmid # 128477 ; http://n2t.net/addgene:128477 ; RRID:Addgene_128477)
