>Addgene plasmid #128477 | S13_EcoRV_UBC_AscI | depositor partial sequence | sequence record 246246 | partial sequence
GATATCGATCTGGCCTCCGCGCCGGGTTTTGGCGCCTCCCGCGGGCGCCCCCCTCCTCACGGCGAGCGCT
GCCACGTCAGACGAAGGGCGCAGGAGCGTCCTGATCCTTCCGCCCGGACGCTCAGGACAGCGGCCCGCTG
CTCATAAGACTCGGCCTTAGAACCCCAGTATCAGCAGAAGGACATTTTAGGACGGGACTTGGGTGACTCT
AGGGCACTGGTTTTCTTTCCAGAGAGCGGAACAGGCGAGGAAAAGTAGTCCCTTCTCGGCGATTCTGCGG
AGGGATCTCCGTGGGGCGGTGAACGCCGATGATTATATAAGGACGCGCCGGGTGTGGCACAGCTAGTTCC
GTCGCAGCCGGGATTTGGGTCGCGGTTCTTGTTTGTGGATCGCTGTGATCGTCACTTGGTGAGTAGCGGG
CTGCTGGGCTGGCCGGGGCTTTCGTGGCCGCCGGGCCGCTCGGTGGGACGGAAGCGTGTGGAGAGACCGC
CAAGGGCTGTAGTCTGGGTCCGCGAGCAAGGTTGCCCTGAACTGGGGGTTGGGGGGAGCGCAGCAAAATG
GCGGCTGTTCCCGAGTCTTGAATGGAAGACGCTTGTGAGGCGGGCTGTGAGGTCGTTGAAACAAGGTGGG
GGGCATGGTGGGCGGCAAGAACCCAAGGTCTTGAGGCCTTCGCTAATGCGGGAAAGCTCTTATTCGGGTG
AGATGGGCTGGGGCACCATCTGGGGACCCTGACGTGAAGTTTGTCACTGACTGGAGAACTCGGTTTGTCG
TCTGTTGCGGGGGCGGCAGTTATGCGGTGCCGTTGGGCAGTGCACCCGTACCTTTGGGAGCGCGCGCCCT
CGTCGTGTCGTGACGTCACCCGTTCTGTTGGCTTATAATGCAGGGTGGGGCCACCTGCCGGTAGGTGTGC
GGTAGGCTTTTCTCCGTCGCAGGACGCAGGGTTCGGGCCTAGGGTAGGCTCTCCTGAATCGACAGGCGCC
GGACCTCTGGTGAGGGGAGGGATAAGTGAGGCGTCAGTTTCTTTGGTCGGTTTTATGTACCTATCTTCTT
AAGTAGCTGAAGCTCCGGTTTTGAACTATGCGCTCGGGGTTGGCGAGTGTGTTTTGTGAAGTTTTTTAGG
CACCTTTTGAAATGTAATCATTTGGGTCAATATGTAATTTTCAGTGTTAGACTAGTAAATTGTCCGCTAA
ATTCTGGCCGTTTTTGGCTTTTTTGTTAGACGAAGGGCGCGCC
